LOCUS       Exported 7035 bp ds-DNA circular SYN 12-MAY-2021
DEFINITION  AAV expression of CaMKII-driven stabilized step function opsin
            (SSFO) for optogenetic activation..
ACCESSION   .
VERSION     .
KEYWORDS    pAAV-CaMKIIa-hChR2(C128S/D156A)-EYFP
SOURCE      synthetic DNA construct
  ORGANISM  synthetic DNA construct
REFERENCE   1 (bases 1 to 7035)
  AUTHORS   Yizhar O, Fenno LE, Prigge M, Schneider F, Davidson TJ, O'Shea DJ,
            Sohal VS, Goshen I, Finkelstein J, Paz JT, Stehfest K, Fudim R,
            Ramakrishnan C, Huguenard JR, Hegemann P, Deisseroth K
  TITLE     Neocortical excitation/inhibition balance in information processing
            and social dysfunction.
  JOURNAL   Nature. 2011 Jul 27;477(7363):171-8. doi: 10.1038/nature10360.
  PUBMED    21796121
REFERENCE   2 (bases 1 to 7035)
  AUTHORS   .
  TITLE     Direct Submission
  JOURNAL   Exported May 12, 2021 from SnapGene Server 1.1.58
            http://www.snapgene.com
FEATURES             Location/Qualifiers
     source          1..7035
                     /organism="synthetic DNA construct"
                     /mol_type="other DNA"
     repeat_region   49..178
                     /label=AAV2 ITR (alternate)
                     /note="Functional equivalent of wild-type AAV2 ITR"
     promoter        197..1485
                     /label=CaMKII promoter
                     /note="promoter for the mouse calcium/calmodulin-dependent
                     kinase II alpha subunit"
     regulatory      1518..1527
                     /regulatory_class="other"
                     /note="vertebrate consensus sequence for strong initiation
                     of translation (Kozak, 1987)"
     CDS             1524..2450
                     /codon_start=1
                     /product="H134R mutant of an N-terminal fragment of
                     channelrhodopsin-2 from the alga Chlamydomonas reinhardtii
                     (Nagel et al., 2005)"
                     /label=ChR2(H134R)
                     /note="blue light-activated cation channel"
                     /translation="MDYGGALSAVGRELLFVTNPVVVNGSVLVPEDQCYCAGWIESRGT
                     NGAQTASNVLQWLAAGFSILLLMFYAYQTWKSTCGWEEIYVCAIEMVKVILEFFFEFKN
                     PSMLYLATGHRVQWLRYAEWLLTSPVILIHLSNLTGLSNDYSRRTMGLLVSAIGTIVWG
                     ATSAMATGYVKVIFFCLGLCYGANTFFHAAKAYIEGYHTVPKGRCRQVVTGMAWLFFVS
                     WGMFPILFILGPEGFGVLSVYGSTVGHTIIDLMSKNCWGLLGHYLRVLIHEHILIHGDI
                     RKTTKLNIGGTEIEVETLVEDEAEAGAV"
     regulatory      2460..2469
                     /regulatory_class="other"
                     /note="vertebrate consensus sequence for strong initiation
                     of translation (Kozak, 1987)"
     CDS             2466..3185
                     /codon_start=1
                     /product="enhanced YFP"
                     /label=EYFP
                     /note="mammalian codon-optimized"
                     /translation="MVSKGEELFTGVVPILVELDGDVNGHKFSVSGEGEGDATYGKLTL
                     KFICTTGKLPVPWPTLVTTFGYGLQCFARYPDHMKQHDFFKSAMPEGYVQERTIFFKDD
                     GNYKTRAEVKFEGDTLVNRIELKGIDFKEDGNILGHKLEYNYNSHNVYIMADKQKNGIK
                     VNFKIRHNIEDGSVQLADHYQQNTPIGDGPVLLPDNHYLSYQSALSKDPNEKRDHMVLL
                     EFVTAAGITLGMDELYK"
     primer_bind     complement(2511..2532)
                     /label=EGFP-N
                     /note="EGFP, reverse primer"
     primer_bind     complement(2772..2791)
                     /label=EXFP-R
                     /note="For distinguishing EGFP variants, reverse primer"
     primer_bind     3119..3140
                     /label=EGFP-C
                     /note="EGFP, forward primer"
     misc_feature    3210..3798
                     /label=WPRE
                     /note="woodchuck hepatitis virus posttranscriptional
                     regulatory element"
     primer_bind     complement(3263..3283)
                     /label=WPRE-R
                     /note="WPRE, reverse primer"
     CDS             complement(3681..3692)
                     /codon_start=1
                     /product="Factor Xa recognition and cleavage site"
                     /label=Factor Xa site
                     /translation="IEGR"
     polyA_signal    3830..4306
                     /label=hGH poly(A) signal
                     /note="human growth hormone polyadenylation signal"
     primer_bind     complement(4029..4048)
                     /label=hGH-PA-R
                     /note="Human growth hormone terminator, reverse primer"
     repeat_region   4346..4486
                     /label=AAV2 ITR
                     /note="inverted terminal repeat of adeno-associated virus
                     serotype 2"
     repeat_region   4346..4475
                     /label=AAV2 ITR
     rep_origin      4561..5016
                     /direction=RIGHT
                     /label=f1 ori
                     /note="f1 bacteriophage origin of replication; arrow
                     indicates direction of (+) strand synthesis"
     primer_bind     complement(4648..4667)
                     /label=F1ori-R
                     /note="F1 origin, reverse primer"
     primer_bind     4858..4879
                     /label=F1ori-F
                     /note="F1 origin, forward primer"
     primer_bind     complement(5033..5052)
                     /label=pRS-marker
                     /note="pRS vectors, use to sequence yeast selectable
                     marker"
     primer_bind     5152..5174
                     /label=pGEX 3'
                     /note="pGEX vectors, reverse primer"
     primer_bind     complement(5212..5230)
                     /label=pBRforEco
                     /note="pBR322 vectors, upsteam of EcoRI site, forward
                     primer"
     promoter        5298..5402
                     /gene="bla"
                     /label=AmpR promoter
     CDS             5403..6263
                     /codon_start=1
                     /gene="bla"
                     /product="beta-lactamase"
                     /label=AmpR
                     /note="confers resistance to ampicillin, carbenicillin, and
                     related antibiotics"
                     /translation="MSIQHFRVALIPFFAAFCLPVFAHPETLVKVKDAEDQLGARVGYI
                     ELDLNSGKILESFRPEERFPMMSTFKVLLCGAVLSRIDAGQEQLGRRIHYSQNDLVEYS
                     PVTEKHLTDGMTVRELCSAAITMSDNTAANLLLTTIGGPKELTAFLHNMGDHVTRLDRW
                     EPELNEAIPNDERDTTMPVAMATTLRKLLTGELLTLASRQQLIDWMEADKVAGPLLRSA
                     LPAGWFIADKSGAGERGSRGIIAALGPDGKPSRIVVIYTTGSQATMDERNRQIAEIGAS
                     LIKHW"
     primer_bind     complement(5621..5640)
                     /label=Amp-R
                     /note="Ampicillin resistance gene, reverse primer"
     rep_origin      6434..7022
                     /direction=RIGHT
                     /label=ori
                     /note="high-copy-number ColE1/pMB1/pBR322/pUC origin of
                     replication"
     primer_bind     6923..6942
                     /label=pBR322ori-F
                     /note="pBR322 origin, forward primer"
ORIGIN
        1 cggccttttt acggttcctg gccttttgct ggccttttgc tcacatgtcc tgcaggcagc
       61 tgcgcgctcg ctcgctcact gaggccgccc gggcgtcggg cgacctttgg tcgcccggcc
      121 tcagtgagcg agcgagcgcg cagagaggga gtggccaact ccatcactag gggttcctgc
      181 ggccgcacgc gtttaacatt atggccttag gtcacttcat ctccatgggg ttcttcttct
      241 gattttctag aaaatgagat gggggtgcag agagcttcct cagtgacctg cccagggtca
      301 catcagaaat gtcagagcta gaacttgaac tcagattact aatcttaaat tccatgcctt
      361 gggggcatgc aagtacgata tacagaagga gtgaactcat tagggcagat gaccaatgag
      421 tttaggaaag aagagtccag ggcagggtac atctacacca cccgcccagc cctgggtgag
      481 tccagccacg ttcacctcat tatagttgcc tctctccagt cctaccttga cgggaagcac
      541 aagcagaaac tgggacagga gccccaggag accaaatctt catggtccct ctgggaggat
      601 gggtggggag agctgtggca gaggcctcag gaggggccct gctgctcagt ggtgacagat
      661 aggggtgaga aagcagacag agtcattccg tcagcattct gggtctgttt ggtacttctt
      721 ctcacgctaa ggtggcggtg tgatatgcac aatggctaaa aagcagggag agctggaaag
      781 aaacaaggac agagacagag gccaagtcaa ccagaccaat tcccagagga agcaaagaaa
      841 ccattacaga gactacaagg gggaagggaa ggagagatga attagcttcc cctgtaaacc
      901 ttagaaccca gctgttgcca gggcaacggg gcaatacctg tctcttcaga ggagatgaag
      961 ttgccagggt aactacatcc tgtctttctc aaggaccatc ccagaatgtg gcacccacta
     1021 gccgttacca tagcaactgc ctctttgccc cacttaatcc catcccgtct gttaaaaggg
     1081 ccctatagtt ggaggtgggg gaggtaggaa gagcgatgat cacttgtgga ctaagtttgt
     1141 tcgcatcccc ttctccaacc ccctcagtac atcaccctgg gggaacaggg tccacttgct
     1201 cctgggccca cacagtcctg cagtattgtg tatataaggc cagggcaaag aggagcaggt
     1261 tttaaagtga aaggcaggca ggtgttgggg aggcagttac cggggcaacg ggaacagggc
     1321 gtttcggagg tggttgccat ggggacctgg atgctgacga aggctcgcga ggctgtgagc
     1381 agccacagtg ccctgctcag aagccccaag ctcgtcagtc aagccggttc tccgtttgca
     1441 ctcaggagca cgggcaggcg agtggcccct agttctgggg gcagctctag agcggtaccg
     1501 gatccccggg taccggtgcc accatggact atggcggcgc tttgtctgcc gtcggacgcg
     1561 aacttttgtt cgttactaat cctgtggtgg tgaacgggtc cgtcctggtc cctgaggatc
     1621 aatgttactg tgccggatgg attgaatctc gcggcacgaa cggcgctcag accgcgtcaa
     1681 atgtcctgca gtggcttgca gcaggattca gcattttgct gctgatgttc tatgcctacc
     1741 aaacctggaa atctacatgc ggctgggagg agatctatgt gtgcgccatt gaaatggtta
     1801 aggtgattct cgagttcttt tttgagttta agaatccctc tatgctctac cttgccacag
     1861 gacaccgggt gcagtggctg cgctatgcag agtggctgct cacttctcct gtcatcctta
     1921 tccacctgag caacctcacc ggcctgagca acgactacag caggagaacc atgggactcc
     1981 ttgtctcagc catcgggact atcgtgtggg gggctaccag cgccatggca accggctatg
     2041 ttaaagtcat cttcttttgt cttggattgt gctatggcgc gaacacattt tttcacgccg
     2101 ccaaagcata tatcgagggt tatcatactg tgccaaaggg tcggtgccgc caggtcgtga
     2161 ccggcatggc atggctgttt ttcgtgagct ggggtatgtt cccaattctc ttcattttgg
     2221 ggcccgaagg ttttggcgtc ctgagcgtct atggctccac cgtaggtcac acgattattg
     2281 atctgatgag taaaaattgt tgggggttgt tgggacacta cctgcgcgtc ctgatccacg
     2341 agcacatatt gattcacgga gatatccgca aaaccaccaa actgaacatc ggcggaacgg
     2401 agatcgaggt cgagactctc gtcgaagacg aagccgaggc cggagccgtg ccagcggccg
     2461 ccaccatggt gagcaagggc gaggagctgt tcaccggggt ggtgcccatc ctggtcgagc
     2521 tggacggcga cgtaaacggc cacaagttca gcgtgtccgg cgagggcgag ggcgatgcca
     2581 cctacggcaa gctgaccctg aagttcatct gcaccaccgg caagctgccc gtgccctggc
     2641 ccaccctcgt gaccaccttc ggctacggcc tgcagtgctt cgcccgctac cccgaccaca
     2701 tgaagcagca cgacttcttc aagtccgcca tgcccgaagg ctacgtccag gagcgcacca
     2761 tcttcttcaa ggacgacggc aactacaaga cccgcgccga ggtgaagttc gagggcgaca
     2821 ccctggtgaa ccgcatcgag ctgaagggca tcgacttcaa ggaggacggc aacatcctgg
     2881 ggcacaagct ggagtacaac tacaacagcc acaacgtcta tatcatggcc gacaagcaga
     2941 agaacggcat caaggtgaac ttcaagatcc gccacaacat cgaggacggc agcgtgcagc
     3001 tcgccgacca ctaccagcag aacaccccca tcggcgacgg ccccgtgctg ctgcccgaca
     3061 accactacct gagctaccag tccgccctga gcaaagaccc caacgagaag cgcgatcaca
     3121 tggtcctgct ggagttcgtg accgccgccg ggatcactct cggcatggac gagctgtaca
     3181 agtaagaatt cgatatcaag cttatcgata atcaacctct ggattacaaa atttgtgaaa
     3241 gattgactgg tattcttaac tatgttgctc cttttacgct atgtggatac gctgctttaa
     3301 tgcctttgta tcatgctatt gcttcccgta tggctttcat tttctcctcc ttgtataaat
     3361 cctggttgct gtctctttat gaggagttgt ggcccgttgt caggcaacgt ggcgtggtgt
     3421 gcactgtgtt tgctgacgca acccccactg gttggggcat tgccaccacc tgtcagctcc
     3481 tttccggaac tttcgctttc cccctcccta ttgccacggc ggaactcatc gccgcctgcc
     3541 ttgcccgctg ctggacaggg gctcggctgt tgggcactga caattccgtg gtgttgtcgg
     3601 ggaaatcatc gtcctttcct tggctgctcg cctatgttgc cacctggatt ctgcgcggga
     3661 cgtccttctg ctacgtccct tcggccctca atccagcgga ccttccttcc cgcggcctgc
     3721 tgccggctct gcggcctctt ccgcgtcttc gccttcgccc tcagacgagt cggatctccc
     3781 tttgggccgc ctccccgcat cgataccgag cgctgctcga gagatctacg ggtggcatcc
     3841 ctgtgacccc tccccagtgc ctctcctggc cctggaagtt gccactccag tgcccaccag
     3901 ccttgtccta ataaaattaa gttgcatcat tttgtctgac taggtgtcct tctataatat
     3961 tatggggtgg aggggggtgg tatggagcaa ggggcaagtt gggaagacaa cctgtagggc
     4021 ctgcggggtc tattgggaac caagctggag tgcagtggca caatcttggc tcactgcaat
     4081 ctccgcctcc tgggttcaag cgattctcct gcctcagcct cccgagttgt tgggattcca
     4141 ggcatgcatg accaggctca gctaattttt gtttttttgg tagagacggg gtttcaccat
     4201 attggccagg ctggtctcca actcctaatc tcaggtgatc tacccacctt ggcctcccaa
     4261 attgctggga ttacaggcgt gaaccactgc tcccttccct gtccttctga ttttgtaggt
     4321 aaccacgtgc ggaccgagcg gccgcaggaa cccctagtga tggagttggc cactccctct
     4381 ctgcgcgctc gctcgctcac tgaggccggg cgaccaaagg tcgcccgacg cccgggcttt
     4441 gcccgggcgg cctcagtgag cgagcgagcg cgcagctgcc tgcaggggcg cctgatgcgg
     4501 tattttctcc ttacgcatct gtgcggtatt tcacaccgca tannnnnnnn nnnnnnnnnn
     4561 nnnnnnnnnn nnnnnnnnnn nnnnnnnnnn nnnnnnnnnn nnnnnnnnnn nnnnnnnnnn
     4621 nnnnnnnnnn nnnnnnntnn nnnnnnnnnn nnnnnnnnnn nnnnnnnnnn nnnnnnnnnn
     4681 nnnncnnnnn nnnnnnnnnn nnnnnnnnnn nnnnnnnnnn nnnnnnnnnn nnnnnnnnnn
     4741 nnnnnnnnnn nnnnnnnnnn nnnnnnnnnn nnnnnnnnnn nnnnnnnnnn nnnnnnnnnn
     4801 nnnnnnnnnn nnnnnnnnnn nnnnnncctt tgacgttgga gtccacgttc tttaatagtg
     4861 gactcttgtt ccaaactgga acaacactca actctatctc gggctattct tttgatttat
     4921 aagggatttt gccgatttcg gtctattggt taaaaaatga gctgatttaa caaaaattta
     4981 acgcgaattt taacaaaata ttaacgttta caattttatg gtgcactctc agtacaatct
     5041 gctctgatgc cgcatagtta agccagcccc gacacccgcc aacacccgct gacgcgccct
     5101 gacgggcttg tctgctcccg gcatccgctt acagacaagc tgtgaccgtc tccgggagct
     5161 gcatgtgtca gaggttttca ccgtcatcac cgaaacgcgc gagacgaaag ggcctcgtga
     5221 tacgcctatt tttataggtt aatgtcatga taataatggt ttcttagacg tcaggtggca
     5281 cttttcgggg aaatgtgcgc ggaaccccta tttgtttatt tttctaaata cattcaaata
     5341 tgtatccgct catgagacaa taaccctgat aaatgcttca ataatattga aaaaggaaga
     5401 gtatgagtat tcaacatttc cgtgtcgccc ttattccctt ttttgcggca ttttgccttc
     5461 ctgtttttgc tcacccagaa acgctggtga aagtaaaaga tgctgaagat cagttgggtg
     5521 cacgagtggg ttacatcgaa ctggatctca acagcggtaa gatccttgag agttttcgcc
     5581 ccgaagaacg ttttccaatg atgagcactt ttaaagttct gctatgtggc gcggtattat
     5641 cccgtattga cgccgggcaa gagcaactcg gtcgccgcat acactattct cagaatgact
     5701 tggttgagta ctcaccagtc acagaaaagc atcttacgga tggcatgaca gtaagagaat
     5761 tatgcagtgc tgccataacc atgagtgata acactgcggc caacttactt ctgacaacga
     5821 tcggaggacc gaaggagcta accgcttttt tgcacaacat gggggatcat gtaactcgcc
     5881 ttgatcgttg ggaaccggag ctgaatgaag ccataccaaa cgacgagcgt gacaccacga
     5941 tgcctgtagc aatggcaaca acgttgcgca aactattaac tggcgaacta cttactctag
     6001 cttcccggca acaattaata gactggatgg aggcggataa agttgcagga ccacttctgc
     6061 gctcggccct tccggctggc tggtttattg ctgataaatc tggagccggt gagcgtgggt
     6121 ctcgcggtat cattgcagca ctggggccag atggtaagcc ctcccgtatc gtagttatct
     6181 acacgacggg gagtcaggca actatggatg aacgaaatag acagatcgct gagataggtg
     6241 cctcactgat taagcattgg taactgtcag accaagttta ctcatatata ctttagattg
     6301 atttaaaact tcatttttaa tttaaaagga tctaggtgaa gatccttttt gataatctca
     6361 tgaccaaaat cccttaacgt gagttttcgt tccactgagc gtcagacccc gtagaaaaga
     6421 tcaaaggatc ttcttgagat cctttttttc tgcgcgtaat ctgctgcttg caaacaaaaa
     6481 aaccaccgct accagcggtg gtttgtttgc cggatcaaga gctaccaact ctttttccga
     6541 aggtaactgg cttcagcaga gcgcagatac caaatactgt tcttctagtg tagccgtagt
     6601 taggccacca cttcaagaac tctgtagcac cgcctacata cctcgctctg ctaatcctgt
     6661 taccagtggc tgctgccagt ggcgataagt cgtgtcttac cgggttggac tcaagacgat
     6721 agttaccgga taaggcgcag cggtcgggct gaacgggggg ttcgtgcaca cagcccagct
     6781 tggagcgaac gacctacacc gaactgagat acctacagcg tgagctatga gaaagcgcca
     6841 cgcttcccga agggagaaag gcggacaggt atccggtaag cggcagggtc ggaacaggag
     6901 agcgcacgag ggagcttcca gggggaaacg cctggtatct ttatagtcct gtcgggtttc
     6961 gccacctctg acttgagcgt cgatttttgt gatgctcgtc aggggggcgg agcctatgga
     7021 aaaacgccag caacg
//
