>Addgene plasmid #35501 | pAAV-CaMKIIa-hChR2(C128S/D156A)-EYFP | depositor full sequence | sequence record 43569 | pAAV-CaMKIIa-hChR2(C128S/D156A)-EYFP sequence 7046 bps
CCTGCAGGCAGCTGCGCGCTCGCTCGCTCACTGAGGCCGCCCGGGCAAAGCCCGGGCGTCGGGCGACCTT
TGGTCGCCCGGCCTCAGTGAGCGAGCGAGCGCGCAGAGAGGGAGTGGCCAACTCCATCACTAGGGGTTCC
TGCGGCCGCACGCGTTTAACATTATGGCCTTAGGTCACTTCATCTCCATGGGGTTCTTCTTCTGATTTTC
TAGAAAATGAGATGGGGGTGCAGAGAGCTTCCTCAGTGACCTGCCCAGGGTCACATCAGAAATGTCAGAG
CTAGAACTTGAACTCAGATTACTAATCTTAAATTCCATGCCTTGGGGGCATGCAAGTACGATATACAGAA
GGAGTGAACTCATTAGGGCAGATGACCAATGAGTTTAGGAAAGAAGAGTCCAGGGCAGGGTACATCTACA
CCACCCGCCCAGCCCTGGGTGAGTCCAGCCACGTTCACCTCATTATAGTTGCCTCTCTCCAGTCCTACCT
TGACGGGAAGCACAAGCAGAAACTGGGACAGGAGCCCCAGGAGACCAAATCTTCATGGTCCCTCTGGGAG
GATGGGTGGGGAGAGCTGTGGCAGAGGCCTCAGGAGGGGCCCTGCTGCTCAGTGGTGACAGATAGGGGTG
AGAAAGCAGACAGAGTCATTCCGTCAGCATTCTGGGTCTGTTTGGTACTTCTTCTCACGCTAAGGTGGCG
GTGTGATATGCACAATGGCTAAAAAGCAGGGAGAGCTGGAAAGAAACAAGGACAGAGACAGAGGCCAAGT
CAACCAGACCAATTCCCAGAGGAAGCAAAGAAACCATTACAGAGACTACAAGGGGGAAGGGAAGGAGAGA
TGAATTAGCTTCCCCTGTAAACCTTAGAACCCAGCTGTTGCCAGGGCAACGGGGCAATACCTGTCTCTTC
AGAGGAGATGAAGTTGCCAGGGTAACTACATCCTGTCTTTCTCAAGGACCATCCCAGAATGTGGCACCCA
CTAGCCGTTACCATAGCAACTGCCTCTTTGCCCCACTTAATCCCATCCCGTCTGTTAAAAGGGCCCTATA
GTTGGAGGTGGGGGAGGTAGGAAGAGCGATGATCACTTGTGGACTAAGTTTGTTCGCATCCCCTTCTCCA
ACCCCCTCAGTACATCACCCTGGGGGAACAGGGTCCACTTGCTCCTGGGCCCACACAGTCCTGCAGTATT
GTGTATATAAGGCCAGGGCAAAGAGGAGCAGGTTTTAAAGTGAAAGGCAGGCAGGTGTTGGGGAGGCAGT
TACCGGGGCAACGGGAACAGGGCGTTTCGGAGGTGGTTGCCATGGGGACCTGGATGCTGACGAAGGCTCG
CGAGGCTGTGAGCAGCCACAGTGCCCTGCTCAGAAGCCCCAAGCTCGTCAGTCAAGCCGGTTCTCCGTTT
GCACTCAGGAGCACGGGCAGGCGAGTGGCCCCTAGTTCTGGGGGCAGCTCTAGAGCGGTACCGGATCCCC
GGGTACCGGTGCCACCATGGACTATGGCGGCGCTTTGTCTGCCGTCGGACGCGAACTTTTGTTCGTTACT
AATCCTGTGGTGGTGAACGGGTCCGTCCTGGTCCCTGAGGATCAATGTTACTGTGCCGGATGGATTGAAT
CTCGCGGCACGAACGGCGCTCAGACCGCGTCAAATGTCCTGCAGTGGCTTGCAGCAGGATTCAGCATTTT
GCTGCTGATGTTCTATGCCTACCAAACCTGGAAATCTACATGCGGCTGGGAGGAGATCTATGTGTGCGCC
ATTGAAATGGTTAAGGTGATTCTCGAGTTCTTTTTTGAGTTTAAGAATCCCTCTATGCTCTACCTTGCCA
CAGGACACCGGGTGCAGTGGCTGCGCTATGCAGAGTGGCTGCTCACTTCTCCTGTCATCCTTATCCACCT
GAGCAACCTCACCGGCCTGAGCAACGACTACAGCAGGAGAACCATGGGACTCCTTGTCTCAGCCATCGGG
ACTATCGTGTGGGGGGCTACCAGCGCCATGGCAACCGGCTATGTTAAAGTCATCTTCTTTTGTCTTGGAT
TGTGCTATGGCGCGAACACATTTTTTCACGCCGCCAAAGCATATATCGAGGGTTATCATACTGTGCCAAA
GGGTCGGTGCCGCCAGGTCGTGACCGGCATGGCATGGCTGTTTTTCGTGAGCTGGGGTATGTTCCCAATT
CTCTTCATTTTGGGGCCCGAAGGTTTTGGCGTCCTGAGCGTCTATGGCTCCACCGTAGGTCACACGATTA
TTGATCTGATGAGTAAAAATTGTTGGGGGTTGTTGGGACACTACCTGCGCGTCCTGATCCACGAGCACAT
ATTGATTCACGGAGATATCCGCAAAACCACCAAACTGAACATCGGCGGAACGGAGATCGAGGTCGAGACT
CTCGTCGAAGACGAAGCCGAGGCCGGAGCCGTGCCAGCGGCCGCCACCATGGTGAGCAAGGGCGAGGAGC
TGTTCACCGGGGTGGTGCCCATCCTGGTCGAGCTGGACGGCGACGTAAACGGCCACAAGTTCAGCGTGTC
CGGCGAGGGCGAGGGCGATGCCACCTACGGCAAGCTGACCCTGAAGTTCATCTGCACCACCGGCAAGCTG
CCCGTGCCCTGGCCCACCCTCGTGACCACCTTCGGCTACGGCCTGCAGTGCTTCGCCCGCTACCCCGACC
ACATGAAGCAGCACGACTTCTTCAAGTCCGCCATGCCCGAAGGCTACGTCCAGGAGCGCACCATCTTCTT
CAAGGACGACGGCAACTACAAGACCCGCGCCGAGGTGAAGTTCGAGGGCGACACCCTGGTGAACCGCATC
GAGCTGAAGGGCATCGACTTCAAGGAGGACGGCAACATCCTGGGGCACAAGCTGGAGTACAACTACAACA
GCCACAACGTCTATATCATGGCCGACAAGCAGAAGAACGGCATCAAGGTGAACTTCAAGATCCGCCACAA
CATCGAGGACGGCAGCGTGCAGCTCGCCGACCACTACCAGCAGAACACCCCCATCGGCGACGGCCCCGTG
CTGCTGCCCGACAACCACTACCTGAGCTACCAGTCCGCCCTGAGCAAAGACCCCAACGAGAAGCGCGATC
ACATGGTCCTGCTGGAGTTCGTGACCGCCGCCGGGATCACTCTCGGCATGGACGAGCTGTACAAGTAAGA
ATTCGATATCAAGCTTATCGATAATCAACCTCTGGATTACAAAATTTGTGAAAGATTGACTGGTATTCTT
AACTATGTTGCTCCTTTTACGCTATGTGGATACGCTGCTTTAATGCCTTTGTATCATGCTATTGCTTCCC
GTATGGCTTTCATTTTCTCCTCCTTGTATAAATCCTGGTTGCTGTCTCTTTATGAGGAGTTGTGGCCCGT
TGTCAGGCAACGTGGCGTGGTGTGCACTGTGTTTGCTGACGCAACCCCCACTGGTTGGGGCATTGCCACC
ACCTGTCAGCTCCTTTCCGGGACTTTCGCTTTCCCCCTCCCTATTGCCACGGCGGAACTCATCGCCGCCT
GCCTTGCCCGCTGCTGGACAGGGGCTCGGCTGTTGGGCACTGACAATTCCGTGGTGTTGTCGGGGAAATC
ATCGTCCTTTCCTTGGCTGCTCGCCTGTGTTGCCACCTGGATTCTGCGCGGGACGTCCTTCTGCTACGTC
CCTTCGGCCCTCAATCCAGCGGACCTTCCTTCCCGCGGCCTGCTGCCGGCTCTGCGGCCTCTTCCGCGTC
TTCGCCTTCGCCCTCAGACGAGTCGGATCTCCCTTTGGGCCGCCTCCCCGCATCGATACCGAGCGCTGCT
CGAGAGATCTACGGGTGGCATCCCTGTGACCCCTCCCCAGTGCCTCTCCTGGCCCTGGAAGTTGCCACTC
CAGTGCCCACCAGCCTTGTCCTAATAAAATTAAGTTGCATCATTTTGTCTGACTAGGTGTCCTTCTATAA
TATTATGGGGTGGAGGGGGGTGGTATGGAGCAAGGGGCAAGTTGGGAAGACAACCTGTAGGGCCTGCGGG
GTCTATTGGGAACCAAGCTGGAGTGCAGTGGCACAATCTTGGCTCACTGCAATCTCCGCCTCCTGGGTTC
AAGCGATTCTCCTGCCTCAGCCTCCCGAGTTGTTGGGATTCCAGGCATGCATGACCAGGCTCAGCTAATT
TTTGTTTTTTTGGTAGAGACGGGGTTTCACCATATTGGCCAGGCTGGTCTCCAACTCCTAATCTCAGGTG
ATCTACCCACCTTGGCCTCCCAAATTGCTGGGATTACAGGCGTGAACCACTGCTCCCTTCCCTGTCCTTC
TGATTTTGTAGGTAACCACGTGCGGACCGAGCGGCCGCAGGAACCCCTAGTGATGGAGTTGGCCACTCCC
TCTCTGCGCGCTCGCTCGCTCACTGAGGCCGGGCGACCAAAGGTCGCCCGACGCCCGGGCTTTGCCCGGG
CGGCCTCAGTGAGCGAGCGAGCGCGCAGCTGCCTGCAGGGGCGCCTGATGCGGTATTTTCTCCTTACGCA
TCTGTGCGGTATTTCACACCGCATA
[142 nt withheld, positions 4506-4647]
C
[141 nt withheld, positions 4649-4789]
CCTTTGACGTTGGAGTCCACGTTCTTTAATAGTGGACTCTTGTTCCAAACTGGAACAACACTCAACCCTA
TCTCGGGCTATTCTTTTGATTTATAAGGGATTTTGCCGATTTCGGCCTATTGGTTAAAAAATGAGCTGAT
TTAACAAAAATTTAACGCGAATTTTAACAAAATATTAACGTTTACAATTTTATGGTGCACTCTCAGTACA
ATCTGCTCTGATGCCGCATAGTTAAGCCAGCCCCGACACCCGCCAACACCCGCTGACGCGCCCTGACGGG
CTTGTCTGCTCCCGGCATCCGCTTACAGACAAGCTGTGACCGTCTCCGGGAGCTGCATGTGTCAGAGGTT
TTCACCGTCATCACCGAAACGCGCGAGACGAAAGGGCCTCGTGATACGCCTATTTTTATAGGTTAATGTC
ATGATAATAATGGTTTCTTAGACGTCAGGTGGCACTTTTCGGGGAAATGTGCGCGGAACCCCTATTTGTT
TATTTTTCTAAATACATTCAAATATGTATCCGCTCATGAGACAATAACCCTGATAAATGCTTCAATAATA
TTGAAAAAGGAAGAGTATGAGTATTCAACATTTCCGTGTCGCCCTTATTCCCTTTTTTGCGGCATTTTGC
CTTCCTGTTTTTGCTCACCCAGAAACGCTGGTGAAAGTAAAAGATGCTGAAGATCAGTTGGGTGCACGAG
TGGGTTACATCGAACTGGATCTCAACAGCGGTAAGATCCTTGAGAGTTTTCGCCCCGAAGAACGTTTTCC
AATGATGAGCACTTTTAAAGTTCTGCTATGTGGCGCGGTATTATCCCGTATTGACGCCGGGCAAGAGCAA
CTCGGTCGCCGCATACACTATTCTCAGAATGACTTGGTTGAGTACTCACCAGTCACAGAAAAGCATCTTA
CGGATGGCATGACAGTAAGAGAATTATGCAGTGCTGCCATAACCATGAGTGATAACACTGCGGCCAACTT
ACTTCTGACAACGATCGGAGGACCGAAGGAGCTAACCGCTTTTTTGCACAACATGGGGGATCATGTAACT
CGCCTTGATCGTTGGGAACCGGAGCTGAATGAAGCCATACCAAACGACGAGCGTGACACCACGATGCCTG
TAGCAATGGCAACAACGTTGCGCAAACTATTAACTGGCGAACTACTTACTCTAGCTTCCCGGCAACAATT
AATAGACTGGATGGAGGCGGATAAAGTTGCAGGACCACTTCTGCGCTCGGCCCTTCCGGCTGGCTGGTTT
ATTGCTGATAAATCTGGAGCCGGTGAGCGTGGGTCTCGCGGTATCATTGCAGCACTGGGGCCAGATGGTA
AGCCCTCCCGTATCGTAGTTATCTACACGACGGGGAGTCAGGCAACTATGGATGAACGAAATAGACAGAT
CGCTGAGATAGGTGCCTCACTGATTAAGCATTGGTAACTGTCAGACCAAGTTTACTCATATATACTTTAG
ATTGATTTAAAACTTCATTTTTAATTTAAAAGGATCTAGGTGAAGATCCTTTTTGATAATCTCATGACCA
AAATCCCTTAACGTGAGTTTTCGTTCCACTGAGCGTCAGACCCCGTAGAAAAGATCAAAGGATCTTCTTG
AGATCCTTTTTTTCTGCGCGTAATCTGCTGCTTGCAAACAAAAAAACCACCGCTACCAGCGGTGGTTTGT
TTGCCGGATCAAGAGCTACCAACTCTTTTTCCGAAGGTAACTGGCTTCAGCAGAGCGCAGATACCAAATA
CTGTCCTTCTAGTGTAGCCGTAGTTAGGCCACCACTTCAAGAACTCTGTAGCACCGCCTACATACCTCGC
TCTGCTAATCCTGTTACCAGTGGCTGCTGCCAGTGGCGATAAGTCGTGTCTTACCGGGTTGGACTCAAGA
CGATAGTTACCGGATAAGGCGCAGCGGTCGGGCTGAACGGGGGGTTCGTGCACACAGCCCAGCTTGGAGC
GAACGACCTACACCGAACTGAGATACCTACAGCGTGAGCTATGAGAAAGCGCCACGCTTCCCGAAGGGAG
AAAGGCGGACAGGTATCCGGTAAGCGGCAGGGTCGGAACAGGAGAGCGCACGAGGGAGCTTCCAGGGGGA
AACGCCTGGTATCTTTATAGTCCTGTCGGGTTTCGCCACCTCTGACTTGAGCGTCGATTTTTGTGATGCT
CGTCAGGGGGGCGGAGCCTATGGAAAAACGCCAGCAACGCGGCCTTTTTACGGTTCCTGGCCTTTTGCTG
GCCTTTTGCTCACATGT
Features (pLannotate 1.2.2; 15 found; start..end, strand, type, name):
      1..141     -  repeat_region  AAV2 ITR: inverted terminal repeat of adeno-associated virus serotype 2 inverted
    160..1448    +  promoter       CaMKII promoter: promoter for the mouse calcium/calmodulin-dependent kinase II α subunit
   1487..2413    +  CDS            ChR2(H134R): H134R mutant of an N-terminal fragment of channelrhodopsin-2 from the alga Chlamydomonas reinhardtii (Nagel et al., 2005) blue light-activated cation channel
   2429..3148    +  CDS            EYFP: enhanced YFP mammalian codon-optimized
   3149..3173    +  misc_feature   MCS (fragment): pBluescript multiple cloning site
   3173..3761    +  misc_feature   WPRE: woodchuck hepatitis virus posttranscriptional regulatory element
   3793..4269    +  polyA_signal   hGH poly(A) signal: human growth hormone polyadenylation signal
   4309..4449    +  repeat_region  AAV2 ITR: inverted terminal repeat of adeno-associated virus serotype 2 inverted
   4454..4505    -  misc_feature   bom (fragment): basis of mobility region from pBR322
   4524..4904    +  rep_origin     M13 ori (sequence partly withheld): M13 bacteriophage origin of replication; arrow indicates direction of (+) strand synthesis
   4980..5029    -  misc_feature   bom (fragment): basis of mobility region from pBR322
   5131..5166    -  CDS            rop (fragment): Rop protein, which maintains plasmids at low copy number; rop
   5261..5365    +  promoter       AmpR promoter: bla
   5366..6226    +  CDS            AmpR: β-lactamase; bla; confers resistance to ampicillin, carbenicillin, and related antibiotics
   6397..6985    +  rep_origin     ori: high-copy-number ColE1/pMB1/pBR322/pUC origin of replication
