[The description below was written by a language model from this plasmid's Addgene catalogue record, the feature table of its GenBank file and pLannotate feature annotations shown in this document.]
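Description:
pAAV-CaMKIIa-hChR2(C128S/D156A)-EYFP is an adeno-associated virus transfer plasmid of about 7 kb, built on a pAAV backbone and intended for mammalian, chiefly neuronal, expression after packaging into recombinant AAV. Two AAV2 inverted terminal repeats flank the expression cassette and define the segment that is replicated and encapsidated when rep, cap and helper functions are supplied in trans. Outside the ITRs, the backbone carries a high-copy ColE1/pUC-type origin, an f1/M13 phage origin, and the beta-lactamase gene for ampicillin selection in E. coli. A recombination-deficient strain is listed for propagation, which is usual for ITR-containing plasmids.

The cassette uses the mouse CaMKIIa promoter, commonly used to bias expression toward excitatory neurons, to drive a humanized N-terminal fragment of Chlamydomonas reinhardtii channelrhodopsin-2 fused at its C terminus to EYFP for visualizing expressing cells. A WPRE and the human growth hormone polyadenylation signal follow to enhance transcript stability and processing. The opsin carries the C128S and D156A substitutions. The automated annotations label this reading frame as ChR2(H134R), which most likely reflects nearest-match labelling rather than the deposited mutations. The additional 849 bp partial record covers only the EYFP region.

According to the depositor, the two substitutions stabilize the conducting state, so that a brief blue light pulse opens the channel and it deactivates with a time constant of nearly 30 minutes, while yellow light can close it. This stabilized step function opsin (SSFO) allows sustained optogenetic activation at low light power, in some cases without light delivery hardware penetrating the brain or a tether during behavior.
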