Addgene plasmid #35501: pAAV-CaMKIIa-hChR2(C128S/D156A)-EYFP
Purpose: AAV expression of CaMKII-driven stabilized step function opsin (SSFO) for optogenetic activation.
Depositing lab: Karl Deisseroth. Depositing organization: Stanford University. Publication: Neocortical excitation/inhibition balance in information processing and social dysfunction. Yizhar O, Fenno LE, Prigge M, Schneider F, Davidson TJ, O'Shea DJ, Sohal VS, Goshen I, Finkelstein J, Paz JT, Stehfest K, Fudim R, Ramakrishnan C, Huguenard JR, Hegemann P, Deisseroth K. Nature. 2011 Jul 27;477(7363):171-8. doi: 10.1038/nature10360. PubMed 21796121.
Backbone
  Vector backbone: pAAV
  Backbone size w/o insert (bp): 5385
  Modifications to backbone: Addition of a CaMKIIa promoter and a WPRE
  Vector type: Mammalian Expression, AAV
Growth in bacteria
  Bacterial resistance: Ampicillin, 100 μg/mL
  Growth temperature: 37°C
  Growth strain: Stbl3
  Copy number: High Copy
Gene/Insert
  Gene/Insert name: hChR2
  Species: Chlamydomonas reinhardtii
  Insert size (bp): 1661
  Mutation: C128S and D156A
  Promoter: CaMKIIa
  Tag / fusion protein: EYFP (C terminal on insert)
  Cloning method: Restriction Enzyme; 5′ cloning site BamHI (not destroyed); 3′ cloning site EcoRI (not destroyed)
  Sequencing primers: 5′ AGTCCTGCAGTATTGTGTAT; 3′ GCAATAGCATGATACAAAGG
Terms and licenses: Academic/Nonprofit Terms; Industry Terms: Not Available to Industry
Depositor comments: ChR2 variant harboring two amino acid substitutions which act to stabilize the conducting state of the channel to deactivate with a time constant of nearly 30 minutes following a brief pulse of activating blue light. Like previously published step function opsins, this stabilized step function opsin (SSFO) may be deactivated using yellow light (590nm). The stabilized open state of the channel allows for both lower power activation, meaning in some circumstances the light delivery system need not penetrate the brain, as well as for behavior in the absence of a tethered laser or other light delivery system.
How to cite: pAAV-CaMKIIa-hChR2(C128S/D156A)-EYFP was a gift from Karl Deisseroth (Addgene plasmid # 35501 ; http://n2t.net/addgene:35501 ; RRID:Addgene_35501)
