LOCUS       Exported 849 bp ds-DNA linear SYN 29-MAY-2021
DEFINITION  AAV expression of CaMKII-driven stabilized step function opsin
            (SSFO) for optogenetic activation..
ACCESSION   .
VERSION     .
KEYWORDS    pAAV-CaMKIIa-hChR2(C128S/D156A)-EYFP
SOURCE      synthetic DNA construct
  ORGANISM  synthetic DNA construct
REFERENCE   1 (bases 1 to 849)
  AUTHORS   Yizhar O, Fenno LE, Prigge M, Schneider F, Davidson TJ, O'Shea DJ,
            Sohal VS, Goshen I, Finkelstein J, Paz JT, Stehfest K, Fudim R,
            Ramakrishnan C, Huguenard JR, Hegemann P, Deisseroth K
  TITLE     Neocortical excitation/inhibition balance in information processing
            and social dysfunction.
  JOURNAL   Nature. 2011 Jul 27;477(7363):171-8. doi: 10.1038/nature10360.
  PUBMED    21796121
REFERENCE   2 (bases 1 to 849)
  AUTHORS   .
  TITLE     Direct Submission
  JOURNAL   Exported May 29, 2021 from SnapGene Server 1.1.58
            http://www.snapgene.com
FEATURES             Location/Qualifiers
     source          1..849
                     /organism="synthetic DNA construct"
                     /mol_type="other DNA"
     CDS             complement(49..768)
                     /codon_start=1
                     /product="enhanced YFP"
                     /label=EYFP
                     /note="mammalian codon-optimized"
                     /translation="MVSKGEELFTGVVPILVELDGDVNGHKFSVSGEGEGDATYGKLTL
                     KFICTTGKLPVPWPTLVTTFGYGLQCFARYPDHMKQHDFFKSAMPEGYVQERTIFFKDD
                     GNYKTRAEVKFEGDTLVNRIELKGIDFKEDGNILGHKLEYNYNSHNVYIMADKQKNGIK
                     VNFKIRHNIEDGSVQLADHYQQNTPIGDGPVLLPDNHYLSYQSALSKDPNEKRDHMVLL
                     EFVTAAGITLGMDELYK"
     primer_bind     complement(94..115)
                     /label=EGFP-C
                     /note="EGFP, forward primer"
     primer_bind     443..462
                     /label=EXFP-R
                     /note="For distinguishing EGFP variants, reverse primer"
     primer_bind     702..723
                     /label=EGFP-N
                     /note="EGFP, reverse primer"
     regulatory      765..774
                     /regulatory_class="other"
                     /note="vertebrate consensus sequence for strong initiation
                     of translation (Kozak, 1987)"
ORIGIN
        1 aattttgtaa tccagaggtt gattatcgat aagcttgata tcgaattctt acttgtacag
       61 ctcgtccatg ccgagagtga tcccggcggc ggtcacgaac tccagcagga ccatgtgatc
      121 gcgcttctcg ttggggtctt tgctcagggc ggactggtag ctcaggtagt ggttgtcggg
      181 cagcagcacg gggccgtcgc cgatgggggt gttctgctgg tagtggtcgg cgagctgcac
      241 gctgccgtcc tcgatgttgt ggcggatctt gaagttcacc ttgatgccgt tcttctgctt
      301 gtcggccatg atatagacgt tgtggctgtt gtagttgtac tccagcttgt gccccaggat
      361 gttgccgtcc tccttgaagt cgatgccctt cagctcgatg cggttcacca gggtgtcgcc
      421 ctcgaacttc acctcggcgc gggtcttgta gttgccgtcg tccttgaaga agatggtgcg
      481 ctcctggacg tagccttcgg gcatggcgga cttgaagaag tcgtgctgct tcatgtggtc
      541 ggggtagcgg gcgaagcact gcaggccgta gccgaaggtg gtcacgaggg tgggccaggg
      601 cacgggcagc ttgccggtgg tgcagatgaa cttcagggtc agcttgccgt aggtggcatc
      661 gccctcgccc tcgccggaca cgctgaactt gtggccgttt acgtcgccgt ccagctcgac
      721 caggatgggc accaccccgg tgaacagctc ctcgcccttg ctcaccatgg tggcggccgc
      781 tggcacggct ccggcctcgg cttcgtcttc gacgagagtc tcgacctcga tctccgttcc
      841 gccgatgtt
//
