>Addgene plasmid #35501 | pAAV-CaMKIIa-hChR2(C128S/D156A)-EYFP | addgene partial sequence | sequence record 45043 | pBR322ori-F
TGAGCGTCGATTTTTGTGATGCTCGTCAGGGGGGCGGAGCCTATGGAAAAACGCCAGCAACGCGGCCTTT
TTACGGTTCCTGGCCTTTTGCTGGCCTTTTGCTCACATGTCCTGCAGGCAGCTGCGCGCTCGCTC
