>Addgene plasmid #35501 | pAAV-CaMKIIa-hChR2(C128S/D156A)-EYFP | addgene partial sequence | sequence record 46153 | mCaMKIIa-pro-F2 5'-GGCAAAGAGGAGCAGGTTTT
CCGGGGCAACGGGAACAGGGCGTTTCGGAGGTGGTTGCCATGGGGACCTGGATGCTGACGAAGGCTCGCG
AGGCTGTGAGCAGCCACAGTGCCCTGCTCAGAAGCCCCAAGCTCGTCAGTCAAGCCGGTTCTCCGTTTGC
ACTCAGGAGCACGGGCAGGCGAGTGGCCCCTAGTTCTGGGGGCAGCTCTAGAGCGGTACCGGATCCCCGG
GTACCGGTGCCACCATGGACTATGGCGGCGCTTTGTCTGCCGTCGGACGCGAACTTTTGTTCGTTACTAA
TCCTGTGGTGGTGAACGGGTCCGTCCTGGTCCCTGAGGATCAATGTTACTGTGCCGGATGGATTGAATCT
CGCGGCACGAACGGCGCTCAGACCGCGTCAAATGTCCTGCAGTGGCTTGCAGCAGGATTCAGCATTTTGC
TGCTGATGTTCTATGCCTACCAAACCTGGAAATCTACATGCGGCTGGGAGGAGATCTATGTGTGCGCCAT
TGAAATGGTTAAGGTGATTCTCGAGTTCTTTTTTGAGTTTAAGAATCCCTCTATGCTCTACCTTGCCACA
GGACACCGGGTGCAGTGGCTGCGCTATGCAGAGTGGCTGCTCACTTCTCCTGTCATCCTTATCCACCTGA
GCAACCTCACCGGCCTGAGCAACGACTACAGCAGGAGAACCATGGGACTCCTTGTCTCAGCCATCGGGAC
TATCGTGTGGGGGGCTACCAGCGCCATGGCAACCGGCTATGTTAAAGTCATCTTCTTTTGTCTTGGATTG
TGCTATGGCGCGAACACATTTTTTCACGCCGCCAAAGCATATATCGAGGGTTATCATACTGTGCCAAAGG
GTCGGTGCCGCCAGGTCGTGACCGG
